>Addgene plasmid #73718 | pMLS262 | depositor full sequence | sequence record 140081 | Full plasmid sequence
CACGTGACGTCGTGACTGGGAAAACCCTGGCGTTACCCAACTTAATCGCCTTGCAGCACATCCCCCTTTC
GCCAGCTGGCGTAATAGCGAAGAGGCCCGCACCGATCGCCCTTCCCAACAGTTGCGCAGCCTGAATGGCG
AATGGCGCCTGATGCGGTATTTTCTCCTTACGCATCTGTGCGGTATTTCACACCGCATATGGTGCACTCT
CAGTACAATCTGCTCTGATGCCGCATAGTTAAGCCAGCCCCGACACCCGCCAACACCCGCTGACGCGCCC
TGACGGGCTTGTCTGCTCCCGGCATCCGCTTACAGACAAGCTGTGACCGTCTCCGGGAGCTGCATGTGTC
AGAGGTTTTCACCGTCATCACCGAAACGCGCGAGACGAAAGGGCCTCGTGATACGCCTATTTTTATAGGT
TAATGTCATGATAATAATGGTTTCTTAGACGTCAGGTGGCACTTTTCGGGGAAATGTGCGCGGAACCCCT
ATTTGTTTATTTTTCTAAATACATTCAAATATGTATCCGCTCATGAGACAATAACCCTGATAAATGCTTC
AATAATATTGAAAAAGGAAGAGTATGAGTATTCAACATTTCCGTGTCGCCCTTATTCCCTTTTTTGCGGC
ATTTTGCCTTCCTGTTTTTGCTCACCCAGAAACGCTGGTGAAAGTAAAAGATGCTGAAGATCAGTTGGGT
GCACGAGTGGGTTACATCGAACTGGATCTCAACAGCGGTAAGATCCTTGAGAGTTTTCGCCCCGAAGAAC
GTTTTCCAATGATGAGCACTTTTAAAGTTCTGCTATGTGGCGCGGTATTATCCCGTATTGACGCCGGGCA
AGAGCAACTCGGTCGCCGCATACACTATTCTCAGAATGACTTGGTTGAGTACTCACCAGTCACAGAAAAG
CATCTTACGGATGGCATGACAGTAAGAGAATTATGCAGTGCTGCCATAACCATGAGTGATAACACTGCGG
CCAACTTACTTCTGACAACGATCGGAGGACCGAAGGAGCTAACCGCTTTTTTGCACAACATGGGGGATCA
TGTAACTCGCCTTGATCGTTGGGAACCGGAGCTGAATGAAGCCATACCAAACGACGAGCGTGACACCACG
ATGCCTGTAGCAATGGCAACAACGTTGCGCAAACTATTAACTGGCGAACTACTTACTCTAGCTTCCCGGC
AACAATTAATAGACTGGATGGAGGCGGATAAAGTTGCAGGACCACTTCTGCGCTCGGCCCTTCCGGCTGG
CTGGTTTATTGCTGATAAATCTGGAGCCGGTGAGCGTGGGTCTCGCGGTATCATTGCAGCACTGGGGCCA
GATGGTAAGCCCTCCCGTATCGTAGTTATCTACACGACGGGGAGTCAGGCAACTATGGATGAACGAAATA
GACAGATCGCTGAGATAGGTGCCTCACTGATTAAGCATTGGTAACTGTCAGACCAAGTTTACTCATATAT
ACTTTAGATTGATTTAAAACTTCATTTTTAATTTAAAAGGATCTAGGTGAAGATCCTTTTTGATAATCTC
ATGACCAAAATCCCTTAACGTGAGTTTTCGTTCCACTGAGCGTCAGACCCCGTAGAAAAGATCAAAGGAT
CTTCTTGAGATCCTTTTTTTCTGCGCGTAATCTGCTGCTTGCAAACAAAAAAACCACCGCTACCAGCGGT
GGTTTGTTTGCCGGATCAAGAGCTACCAACTCTTTTTCCGAAGGTAACTGGCTTCAGCAGAGCGCAGATA
CCAAATACTGTCCTTCTAGTGTAGCCGTAGTTAGGCCACCACTTCAAGAACTCTGTAGCACCGCCTACAT
ACCTCGCTCTGCTAATCCTGTTACCAGTGGCTGCTGCCAGTGGCGATAAGTCGTGTCTTACCGGGTTGGA
CTCAAGACGATAGTTACCGGATAAGGCGCAGCGGTCGGGCTGAACGGGGGGTTCGTGCACACAGCCCAGC
TTGGAGCGAACGACCTACACCGAACTGAGATACCTACAGCGTGAGCTATGAGAAAGCGCCACGCTTCCCG
AAGGGAGAAAGGCGGACAGGTATCCGGTAAGCGGCAGGGTCGGAACAGGAGAGCGCACGAGGGAGCTTCC
AGGGGGAAACGCCTGGTATCTTTATAGTCCTGTCGGGTTTCGCCACCTCTGACTTGAGCGTCGATTTTTG
TGATGCTCGTCAGGGGGGCGGAGCCTATGGAAAAACGCCAGCAACGCGGCCTTTTTACGGTTCCTGGTCT
TTTGCTGGCCTTTTGCTCACATGTTCTTTCCTGCGTTATCCCCTGATTCTGTGGATAACCGTATTACCGC
CTTTGAGTGAGCTGATACCAGCGGATAACAATTTCACAGGGCCCTGTCGGATTATGGGCTCTTCTTTTAT
CCTCTACTTTCTTTCTAGAAAATGCAAATGTTGAGTCAGAAATTGCTGAATGGAGTACAACTGCAATGGG
TTTAGCTTATGTTTCTGGAACAATTACTGGTGGAATTGTGATTGAAAAGTAAGGTTATATTTCATTTCAA
TAAATGTTACCACAGTATAACAAAAACAAGTTACATTGTTCAGAGTATGTCTGAATGTATTATTATTATT
GTATTTGTGCATCAGTACTGTAGTTGTACTGAAGAAGGGTTTAAAATAATCTCAACGTTTTTAAGACGAG
TTAGTGAGAATACGGTCGCAGTTAGGATGTTTGGACATAGTTTTATTAGATAATCGTGAACTAACTCACT
ATAAAAACCCGCTAACTCATTGAATAAGATAGTTTTAAACGTTCAAAATTTGAAGACAAAATTGTATGAA
TAAGTTTACAGAGTTGGTCGACGCAAGCTTCTCCTTCTCTTCACATTTCTCAATAATTTAGCTCTAATTG
CATTCGTATTCTTCGCAAAAATACGTATTCTGATTGACCCGATGAAATACGGATGCCTAGTTGCATTGAT
CATCTACGGTTATACTTATGGGTGAGGTTTTTCAAATATATTTTGATTTAATCGAATAATGAAATTTCAG
AACTGGAGTTGGTCCAATTTCGTGGTTTATATCCTCTGAACTGGTACCTCAAAAACATCGTAGTATTGCT
CAATCTGTGGCATATTCAATGAATACTGTAATGGTGGTTATCAGTACATTTACAGTATTACCTCTATATT
CCGTTATTGGTAGTTATGCTTTCCTTATTCTATATTCAATTCCTTCATTTATAAGTATGCTTATATTATT
TCGCTACTTACCGGAAACCAAAGGACGAGAGATTCATGATATTGTGAATGAACTTAAAAAAAAATGAAAA
CCTTTGAAAACGTTCATACGGCCGAAATTTTACTTGATCGAGCCAATTGAACTTTTGTTAAGACTTACAG
AAAAGTGAGAGATTTTGTTACAAAAAAGTGAGAAAAAAGCGAAAATGAACAGGAAAAAGAAGAAAAATAC
ACCCGAAGTATCATATAAAAATTAAAAAGATTGTTTGACCTGGCGGAACTTTTTTGCAAAAACTCTGAAT
ATCCATGGCACATGCTTCGTGCAAAACAGGATCCAAATGAATATCAACAAGAGATTCTTGAAGACGACGA
GCCACTTGCTCAGAGCATTGCTTATCTCGAATGAGACCCTTGTTAAAATCATTTTTCAAACATTATATGA
CATTGTCGAAATGTCCTCCTGATTCCATGATGGTAGCAAACTCACTTCGTCTTTGAGCCAATTTATCCAA
GTCCTTGTAAAAAGTATTCGAAAATTGTTAACGGATAAAATGTTTATTATAATATCAAAAACAATTTGTC
AGTTGACCACTTTTTGATATATTTGACAGAAACCGGGATGAATTGGCTCAAAGTTAGGGCGCCCTTCTAT
TACAGGGTTTCTGATAACAAACCGGTTATTAACTCCCAACAAGGGATGATTTCAATTCATCATGCTCAAA
TTGACCCAAATTAAGTTACATGACAAATTCATCGCCCTTTTCAACTCTTCTTGGCTCATCATCTGTTATT
CTGTTCCTATTCTGTCTGCACCCTATACCCCTTTGCATACTCTCTCGTCATTCCTTTCTTGGATAGTGTC
TTCTTCTCCCCAGCTCTGCTACTTCTATGACTTGCGCCCGCTGCTTTTCCGCTCGTTCCTCTCCTCTCTG
ACGTCTTCTTCTGCTTCTTTTCTCCTTCCTTTTTCCCTTCTCAATCTTCCTCTTTTTCCCATTTCTGTCA
ATCATTCGAAGAAGAAGAAGAAGAAGACCCTCATTCATTTCATTTTTTTTTCTGTCGGTGTGTGCTGCTC
GGTTAAGAGTGAGCTCTCTATTCCACGTCTTCTTCTTTTTCTTCTTCGATTCGAATCAATCACTCCACCA
AAACGCATTCGTTTTTGGGATTCACCCCGCGGTTCGCAACAGGTTTCTTTTTCAAATTATTAGCGTTATA
AATAGAAAAATGGTGGAGTTTCAATAAAAATGATAATTTACAAAGTGTATTTTGATTACATGTACTCAAA
AAGGTTGAAATTTTTCATACCAGTTTTCCGGAAATCCATCTGATATCATTATCGTATTTTTCTTTTTAAA
AATGTTTTCAAAAAAAAACAAAATATAGCTGGTTATTTGGCACCCTCTAATTACCATTTTCCTGTCACAC
CACACTCTTTTCCTTCTTCCACTTCTTTCCGTTTTCAGCCGCTTCCAACCAAACCGATATGAAAGCCGAG
CAACAACAATCGATTCCACCCGGCTCGGCGACCTTCCCGTCGCAGGTGAGACTCAGAAAACTAGAGAAAC
CGCTCAACTAACTCTTGATATCCGATTTCATTCTTTTCTCTTTTCTTTTTGTTGAACTTTTCCATATTTC
CAGATGCCACGGCCACCACCAAGCACCGAACAAGGAATCACAACGGAATCGGAGCTTGCGAAGAAAGCTC
AAATCACTCCGAACGACGTTTTAGCACTTCCGGGAATCACTCAAGGTATCTTGCTCCCTTTGGATTTCAG
TTTAAAACATAAATTTAGGATTCTTATGCTCCCCATCTGCGAACATCTATAACATCGAGTTCACCAAGTT
CCAAATCCGTGATCTGGACACTGAGCAAGTGCTTTTCGAGATCGCCAAACCGGAGAACGATCAGGAGAAT
GATGAGTCGCCACAGGAGTCGGCAAGATACGTGCGTTATAGATTTGCTCCAAACTTTTTGAAACTCAAAA
CGGTCGGAGCAACTGTGGAATTCAAAGTAGGAGACATCCCAATCCATCATTTCCGAATGATCGAACGTCA
CTTCTTCAAAGATCGCCTTCTGAAGTGTTTTGACTTTGAATTCGGATTCTGTATTCCGAATTCACGAAAC
AACTGTGAACATATCTATGAGTTCCCTCAACTCTCTCAACAACTCAGTGAGTCATTATTCTAAAAAGTAC
AATTCAAAAGACTAATCTCTTTTTCAGTGGACGACATGATCAACAATCCAAACGAGACTCGTTCTGACAG
CTTCTATTTCGTCGATAACAAACTCGTCATGCACAACAAAGCCGACTACTCATATGATGCATAAATATTT
AATACAAAAATGTTCTGGATAATTATTCTGTCGAATAGAAAAAAAACTCCAAATGTGATTAAATTCCAAT
AATTCCTGTCTAGTTTGTTCCTTCCCCTTCCCCTTCTCATGTTCAATGCATTCCTAAGCTTTTCAGTTCC
CCCCTTGTTTCTATATTTTTTCGCTGTCCTGTCACACTCGCTAAAAACACTAATCACACGGAAATCTGTT
TTCAATAAAAACTCCAACTTTAACTCATTTTCAATTTCAACTGAAAGATTTTTTCATTAGAGAATGTCTA
GAACTAGGCCCGGGCTACGTAATACGACTCACTTAAGGCCTTGACTAGAGGGTACCAGAGCTCACCTAGG
CAGGAAACAGCTATGACCATGATTACGCCAAGCTATCAACTTTGTATAGAAAAGTTGTTCCTTCAGAAGA
CGTGCTTTCCTTTTTCTTCTCGTATCGATCCCCCGTATGGAAGGCTCCTCGTTTCAACAGCCAACCCCTT
CCCATTCGTTTTCGTCGTCCGTCTTCTTCTTCGTCTTCTTTTTTCTTTTCTTTTCCTTTTTCTGCTGGTT
TTTGCGAGAAAGAGTGTATGCGAGAAAAGCCAGTTGGGGAAAAGAAGAAGAAGCGGTGGGAGGCTCGACG
GCGCGGAGCACACTTCTTCTCTGAGTCTGTCTCTTGCTCACGACTCCAGTCCAACATCTCCAGCTTCTCA
CTAAAACGTTTTCTTTTTTGCTCGTGTGTCGTGTGCTCTCAACAAACCGCTAAGGACTATAAAATATTGA
ATAGGTGCCAGCACTTTTTTGTTCTAGTTCCAGAAAAAGTATTTCTTGTATTGGATTTTCGATTGCTTCA
CCGTTACAGATAATTTTTCATTGTGAAAAATATCAATATATGGGGGTATTTTGAAAAATGATATTTTCAT
ATCGAGTTTTTTCAAAATCAGTTTGGTTTTGTTGGATATTGTTCAAAACGCATTTTGCCCAAAAAATAAA
TATTGAAACTTTACAAACATTATTTGTAGCCCCGTTCCATGCCTATTCCTATTTTCCGTTAAAAGCCAAA
AATACAAATAAAAATGAAAAATCTGTTTTTCGAACAATGGTATTTTGGTCTCATCACACTTTTGACTCTT
CTCAATTATGCTTCGAAATAGGAACGAATTCAAATTTAACTAATGGCACTTGGGGTGCATCTTCTTTTGA
AACAGAAAACTGACCTTTCACCCAAATGAAAATTACATGAGCTTGTGAAGATGACACAGGTCAGTAAAAA
GAAAAAAGTGCGTGGGTATTTCTTTCTCCATAATTCTTGAAATTTCATTGGAGATATTTTGAAGAGGTGG
GCTCATCTAAACATTAAGCTTAAGATTTTTGAAATATTTGAAAGACCCAAAATAACTTACACAATCTTTT
CAACAAAAAAAACTGTCATGAATTTTTATTTCTGAAAAGTCTCCAACATTGTCGACAAAGGAATTGATTT
TTAATGTCTTCAAATAATTTAGAAGCCGACAAATCAAAACTGTTGATGCCCTTCGCTCATCTCTGATTTA
TCATCGTATTTCTCAATTTCCCGCGAAGTTCGAATTTAGACATGTTCCAAGGTCTCCGAAACTTTTCACC
CCAGAACATCATACAAATATTTTATACAAGCTTGAAAAAATGTTACTAAGAAATTTTATCTCCAGCAACC
TAACATATAGTTACTAGAAACATTGTTGGCTGCCAAGTTCTGAGAAACACTACAATTTTTAAAGTTTTTC
CGAAAACTTTTTTAAATCTTTAAGTAACTTATCCATTCTCTCAGTTCTTGAAATATGTTAGTGACAAGTT
TTAAATATTTTTCCCAAGCCTATCTTGCAAAACTCCTGAATTAGAATCATTATTCAAAGCCATGGGAAAA
TCAAGAATGCAACCACCACCGCAAATGCTCGATGTGAGCTTTCCCCAAAATTTGCATCCTCTACAACACT
TCTTTTTCACCTGCCCTCCGAAAGAGCACCTCTTCTCTTCTTTTTTTTGCTCTGACGACGACATCTAACA
AAAAATCAATTTTTTTTCGTTTTTCCAAGCGGTCCTTTCGTGTAGTCGACCCATTCGTATTATCATTCGA
TGCTTTTTCACTTCTTATTTTTCGTCGCTTTTGAATTGCATATAGCGTGTTTATCGCAACGAAAAACAGA
CAAAAAAGAAAGCAAATATGCAAAAACAAAAAAATACGAAGCCAATAAAAAATATCTATCTTCAATTGGA
ATTCGAATTTTCAATTCAAATTCAAACCTACTAAAACCTACTATTTTCCATAATTATAGATTCTCAAAGG
TCTCCAAAGGAATGAGCCAAGAACAAAAAGTTGAGGAGAATACTGCACATTTCCCTTTCTATAACTTTTT
CAAGATCTACTAAGATTTTTGACCCTTGGGATCCTCAAAGTTTTCAAAAAGTAATCCTGCTCTTCTCTAA
ATGACGTTTTTTTTTTTGTTTTCATCTGTTCAAAAAACCCCTTAACTAGTCGTCATTCTTGCCCTTGAAT
AATAGGATAATATGATTAATCTAATGTCATAATAATCTCCTCTTCGTCTCCCATATTTTTTCCCATACAA
GGATTTCATTTTTACATCCGTGTTTCTCGTATCAGAATGTATTCTTCTTCTGGAAAAGTAAACAGACTCC
TACATCTCTCGCCTCTTTCTGAAAAATTCTAATTATTTCGCTTCTGTAAACACATTTTCATCCGGGGTTT
GCCTATTTTCCCATTCGACCCCCGACTCCGCCTCTTCATTCTCTCACGGAACCCTTTTCTTCGACGCTTT
GCATCTTGATTTACCTCTGATTTCATTTATCAATCAAACTTTCAGTCACCCAAGTTTGTACAAAAAAGCA
GGCTAAAAAATGCCAAAGAAGAAGCGTAAGGTCCCACAATTTGACATCCTTTGTAAAACCCCACCAAAGG
TCCTCGTCCGTCAATTCGTCGAGCGTTTCGAGCGTCCATCCGGAGAGAAGATCGCCCTCTGCGCCGCCGA
GCTCACCTACCTCTGCTGGATGATCACCCACAACGGAACCGCCATCAAGCGTGCCACCTTCATGTCCTAC
AACACCATCATCTCCAACTCCCTCTCCTTCGACATCGTCAACAAGTCCCTCCAATTCAAGTACAAGACCC
AAAAGGCCACCATCCTCGAGGCCTCCCTCAAGAAGCTCATCCCAGCCTGGGAGTTCACCATCATCCCATA
CTACGGACAAAAGCACCAATCCGACATCACCGACATCGTCTCCTCCCTCCAACTCCAATTCGAGTCCTCC
GAGGAGGCCGACAAGGGAAACTCCCACTCCAAGAAGGTAAGTTTAAACATATATATACTAACTAACCCTG
ATTATTTAAATTTTCAGATGCTCAAGGCCCTCCTCTCCGAGGGAGAGTCCATCTGGGAGATCACCGAGAA
GATCCTCAACTCCTTCGAGTACACCTCCCGTTTCACCAAGACCAAGACCCTCTACCAATTCCTCTTCCTC
GCCACCTTCATCAACTGCGGACGTTTCTCCGACATCAAGAACGTCGACCCAAAGTCCTTCAAGCTCGTCC
AAAACAAGTACCTCGGAGTCATCATCCAATGCCTCGTCACCGAGACCAAGACCTCCGTCTCCCGTCACAT
CTACTTCTTCTCCGCCCGTGGACGTATCGACCCACTCGTCTACCTCGACGAGTTCCTCCGTAACTCCGAG
CCAGTCCTCAAGCGTGTCAACCGTACCGGAAACTCCTCCTCCAACAAGCAAGAGTACCAACTCCTCAAGG
ACAACCTCGTCCGTTCCTACAACAAGGTAAGTTTAAACAGTTCGGTACTAACTAACCATACATATTTAAA
TTTTCAGGCCCTCAAGAAGAACGCCCCATACTCCATCTTCGCCATCAAGAACGGACCAAAGTCCCACATC
GGACGTCACCTCATGACCTCCTTCCTCTCCATGAAGGGACTCACCGAGCTCACCAACGTCGTCGGAAACT
GGTCCGACAAGCGTGCCTCCGCCGTCGCCCGTACCACCTACACCCACCAAATCACCGCCATCCCAGACCA
CTACTTCGCCCTCGTCTCCCGTTACTACGCCTACGACCCAATCTCCAAGGAGATGATCGCCCTCAAGGAC
GAGACCAACCCAATCGAGGAGTGGCAACACATCGAGCAACTCAAGGGTTCCGCCGAGGGATCCATCCGTT
ACCCAGCCTGGAACGGAATCATCTCCCAAGAGGTCCTCGACTACCTCTCCTCCTACATCAACCGTCGTAT
CTCCCGTCGTCGTAAGGCCAACCCAACCAAGCTCTCCGAGAACGCCAAGAAGCTCGCCAAGGAGGTCGAG
AACTAAACCCAGCTTTCTTGTACAAAGTGGGGATGATCGACGCCAACGTCGTTGAATTTTCAAATTTTAA
ATACTGAATATTTGTTTTTTTTCCTATTATTTATTTATTCTCTTTGTGTTTTTTTTCTTGCTTTCTAAAA
AATTAATTCAATCCAAATCTAAACATTTTTTTTTCTCTTTCCGTCTCCCAATTCGTATTCCGCTCCTCTC
ATCTGAACACAATGTGCAAGTTTATTTATCTTCTCGCTTTCATTTCATTAGGACGTGGGGGGAATTGGTG
GAAGGGGGAAACACACAAAAGGATGATGGAAATGAAATAAGGACACACAATATGCAACAACATTCAATTC
AGAAATATGGAGGAAGGTTTAAAAGAAAACATAAAAATATATAGAGGAGGAAGGAAAACTAGTAAAAAAT
AAGCAAAGAAATTAGGCGAACGATGAGAATTGTCCTCGCTTGGCAACTTTATTATACATAGTTGATAATT
CACTGGCCGTCGTTTTACACTCGAGACGTACGGTGCGCGCGATGCATTCGAAGATCTGCCCACTAGTGAG
TCGTATTATAAGTGCAAGTAAGATCAGTGTTTGTTTCGATATCAGTCTGTTTCGTAACGGTCTTCTGTAT
AACTACAAAAAAGAATAAAAAACCGTATCACAACTGAGAAAAAAGACAAAACTTATTGAACAGTGTTCCT
TTCAAAAAATTATTTTGTAAAAAATCGAGTTTTTCTCCAAAATAACGCACGCAATCAAAAACAAGAAAAC
TAACGTGTTCTCCTGGGCGTGGAACTCCTTATCAAGATTACCATTATTGTCTGTCAGAATTGATATTTCA
ATTATTTCATATCTAGACAAACCCGGGTGTCTTGCATTTATTAGTACTGTGAGTTTACATACAAACGAGG
CTTACTCAGATAACATAGAGTCACCTCTAATTAGCAAAAACCCATTTCTAATTAGCTATTTCGACCAGTT
CTAAAGTCACCGTAATTAGAAATGGTTTTTGTAGCTTTTCTAATTAGAAATGACCCCGAGATAAGTGAAA
TATGGCATTTTCTGGGTTTTCTAGTAAGAAATGATCCCGCACGTAGTGATTCCGCGTTACAAGCCAAATT
CAAATTAAAAAAGTATATTACACAATTCAAGTTACATTATTTTCAGGAAACAATGGCGAAGAGCAAAGCA
GAGATTCAAAAGGAGGAAAGAGACAACAGATATGAACGAAGACTTCTTGAAAAGAGAAAGAGACATGAGG
TGAGTAACCATGATAATAAATAATCAAGTAAGGGCTATAGATTTATAAATTCTGGAGTTAACAGTTTCGA
AAAAAAGTAGTTTTCATATGTGCGAAGGAATATCAAAAATAGGGGAATAGCCTAAACGAGTGAGAAAATT
AAATGTTTGTTATTTTTTCAAAAATGTCTGCAGGGCCGTTATCCTTTCAAATGCACTCTATCAAACATAG
ATCATATCCATCATATCTTATCCAGAATTTATATCATATCCAAGATTGAGAGCGTTTCAAGGAAAATCTC
AAACAACCATACAATTTTGTAGATCGACAACAAGGCCTCCACTTCTTCATCGATGGCCTCTGCAGCACCT
GCACCACCAAGTTTGTATTTTTCATATTAATATAAAGTGAGCCACGCATAGTCGTTTTTAGGATTTTTGC
CAGATCGATGTCGCGCAAACAGACTGTTTTTTTTTCTTTGAAAGCCGTGCGTGACATGGGCCACGGATTG
TAACGCCGCGCTGGATGGATAAAAATTTATTCAGTTTTTTAGCCTTTACAAAATATGGTTCGACTACTTT
CTTTATTTTTACATTTTTATAGGTGCTCATTGAGCTGAGATATTTTGGGTATAATCGGAAAATCGCTGAT
TTTGGTCATTTTTCTGCACTAAAGATTACACAAAAAGTTCAGTATTTAGATTCATTGTTGAAAATTGGGG
ATGATCTACAGATACATATCGCCGTGTTCAAAAACA
Features (pLannotate 1.2.2; 16 found; start..end, strand, type, name):
      7..142     +  CDS            lacZα (fragment): LacZα fragment of β-galactosidase; lacZ fragment
    148..247     -  misc_feature   bom (fragment): basis of mobility region from pBR322
    349..384     -  CDS            rop (fragment): Rop protein, which maintains plasmids at low copy number; rop
    479..583     +  promoter       AmpR promoter: bla
    584..1444    +  CDS            AmpR: β-lactamase; bla; confers resistance to ampicillin, carbenicillin, and related antibiotics
   1615..2203    +  rep_origin     ori: high-copy-number ColE1/pMB1/pBR322/pUC origin of replication
   3462..3677    -  CDS            GSLG1_CAEEL (fragment): Experimental evidence at protein level: Swiss-Prot protein existence level 1. From Caenorhabditis elegans.
   4551..4568    -  misc_feature   P element 5' end (fragment): No description available
   4679..5521    +  CDS            unc-119: UN119_CAEEL - Experimental evidence at protein level: Swiss-Prot protein existence level 1. Myristoyl-binding protein that acts as a cargo adapter: specifically binds the myristoyl moiety of a subset of N-terminally myristoylated proteins and is required for their localization. Plays a key role in ciliary membrane localization of proteins. Required for the establishment or function of the nervous system. From Caenorhabditis elegans.
   5917..5937    +  protein_bind   attB4: mutant version of attB; core recombination site for the Gateway® BP reaction BP Clonase™
   7560..7579    -  misc_feature   3' CeU6 (fragment): region downstream of the C. elegans K09B11.12 U6 snRNA gene
   8381..8401    +  protein_bind   attB1: mutant version of attB; core recombination site for the Gateway® BP reaction BP Clonase™
   8434..9801    +  CDS            FLP1: FLP_YEAST - Experimental evidence at protein level: Swiss-Prot protein existence level 1. Part of the plasmid amplification system, which corrects any decrease in copy number caused by a rare missegregation event. Catalyzes the recombination between the large inverted repetitions of the 2-micron plasmid during plasmid replication. This recombination event changes the direction of one of the two replication forks in the bidirectionally replicating molecule, effectively resulting in multiple rounds of replication from a single initiation event. Binds specifically to the FLP recognition target (F
   9802..9873    +  CDS            EGL-13 NLS: nuclear localization signal from the C. elegans EGL-13 transcription factor (Lyssenko et al., 2007)
   9880..9900    -  protein_bind   attB2: mutant version of attB; core recombination site for the Gateway® BP reaction BP Clonase™
  10358..10379   +  CDS            lacZα (fragment): LacZα fragment of β-galactosidase; lacZ fragment
