[The description below was written by a language model from this plasmid's Addgene catalogue record and pLannotate feature annotations shown in this document.]
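Description:
pMLS262 is a C. elegans expression vector built on the pCFJ150 backbone that drives pan-neuronal expression of a nuclear-targeted FLP recombinase. It is propagated in E. coli as a high-copy plasmid through a ColE1/pUC-type origin and selected with ampicillin via the bla gene. In worms it carries a Cbr-unc-119 rescue marker, which lets transgenic animals be recognised by restored movement in an unc-119 mutant background. The annotation software labels this marker by its similarity to the C. elegans protein. The full sequence record is 11,866 nt. Small fragments of lacZα, rop, bom and a C. elegans genomic coding sequence are also annotated; these appear to be backbone remnants or flanking genomic sequence, and the record does not explain their role.

The payload was assembled by multisite Gateway cloning, as shown by the attB4, attB1 and attB2 sites. The region between attB4 and attB1 corresponds to the snt-1 promoter (Psnt-1), which gives expression across the nervous system. Between attB1 and attB2 lies the S. cerevisiae FLP coding sequence carrying the G5D substitution (FLP-D5), followed in frame by an EGL-13 nuclear localization signal. The construct name indicates two NLS elements, but only the C-terminal EGL-13 NLS is annotated. The 3′ UTR downstream of attB2 is not annotated or stated.

FLP catalyses recombination between FRT target sites, so a transgene made from this plasmid would restrict FRT-dependent excision or inversion to neurons. It was deposited with the SapTrap toolkit for CRISPR/Cas9 gene modification in C. elegans, where it would plausibly serve for neuron-specific switching of FRT-flanked cassettes in modified loci.
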