Addgene plasmid #73718: pMLS262
Purpose: C. elegans Pan-neuronal 2xNLS-FLP-D5 expression vector
Depositing lab: Erik Jorgensen. Depositing organization: University of Utah. Publication: SapTrap, a Toolkit for High-Throughput CRISPR/Cas9 Gene Modification in Caenorhabditis elegans. Schwartz ML, Jorgensen EM. Genetics. 2016 Feb 2. pii: genetics.115.184275. 10.1534/genetics.115.184275 PubMed 26837755.
Backbone
  Vector backbone: pCFJ150
  Vector type: Worm Expression
  Selectable markers: Cbr-unc-119
Growth in bacteria
  Bacterial resistance: Ampicillin, 100 μg/mL
  Growth temperature: 37°C
  Growth strain: Top10
  Copy number: High Copy
Gene/Insert
  Gene/Insert name: Psnt-1::2xNLS-FLP-D5
  Species: C. elegans (nematode), S. cerevisiae (budding yeast)
  Insert size (bp): 4396
  Mutation: G5D
  Promoter: Psnt-1
  Cloning method: Gateway Cloning
Terms and licenses: Academic/Nonprofit Terms; Industry Terms: Not Available to Industry
How to cite: pMLS262 was a gift from Erik Jorgensen (Addgene plasmid # 73718 ; http://n2t.net/addgene:73718 ; RRID:Addgene_73718)
