>Addgene plasmid #73718 | pMLS262 | addgene partial sequence | sequence record 139513 | M13-F20 5'-TGTAAAACGACGGCCAGT-3'
GTTGCCAAGCGAGGACAATTCTCATCGTTCGCCTAATTTCTTTGCTTATTTTTTACTAGTTTTCCTTCCT
CCTCTATATATTTTTATGTTTTCTTTTAAACCTTCCTCCATATTTCTGAATTGAATGTTGTTGCATATTG
TGTGTCCTTATTTCATTTCCATCATCCTTTTGTGTGTTTCCCCCTTCCACCAATTCCCCCCACGTCCTAA
TGAAATGAAAGCGAGAAGATAAATAAACTTGCACATTGTGTTCAGATGAGAGGAGCGGAATACGAATTGG
GAGACGGAAAGAGAAAAAAAAATGTTTAGATTTGGATTGAATTAATTTTTTAGAAAGCAAGAAAAAAAAC
ACAAAGAGAATAAATAAATAATAGGAAAAAAAACAAATATTCAGTATTTAAAATTTGAAAATTCAACGAC
GTTGGCGTCGATCATCCCCACTTTGTACAAGAAAGCTGGGTTTAGTTCTCGACCTCCTTGGCGAGCTTCT
TGGCGTTCTCGGAGAGCTTGGTTGGGTTGGCCTTACGACGACGGGAGATACGACGGTTGATGTAGGAGGA
GAGGTAGTCGAGGACCTCTTGGGAGATGATTCCGTTCCAGGCTGGGTAACGGATGGATCCCTCGGCGGAA
CCCTTGAGTTGCTCGATGTGTTGCCACTCCTCGATTGGGTTGGTCTCGTCCTTGAGGGCGATCATCTCCT
TGGAGATTGGGTCGTAGGCGTAGTAACGGGAGACGAGGGCGAAGTAGTGGTCTGGGATGGCGGTGATTTG
GTGGGTGTAGGTGGTACGGGCGACGGCGGAGGCACGCTTGTCGGACCAGTTTCCGACGACGTTGGTGAGC
TCGGTGAGTCCCTTCATGGAGAGGAAGGAGGTCATGAGGTGACGTCCGATGTGGGACTTTGGTCCGTTCT
TGATGGCGAAGATGGAGTATGGGGCGTTCTTCTTGAGGGCCTGAAAATTTAAATATGTATGGTTAG
