>Addgene plasmid #73718 | pMLS262 | addgene partial sequence | sequence record 139514 | M13-Rev 5'-CAGGAAACAGCTATGACC-3'
AAAGTTGTTCCTTCAGAAGACGTGCTTTCCTTTTTCTTCTCGTATCGATCCCCCGTATGGAAGGCTCCTC
GTTTCAACAGCCAACCCCTTCCCATTCGTTTTCGTCGTCCGTCTTCTTCTTCGTCTTCTTTTTTCTTTTC
TTTTCCTTTTTCTGCTGGTTTTTGCGAGAAAGAGTGTATGCGAGAAAAGCCAGTTGGGGAAAAGAAGAAG
AAGCGGTGGGAGGCTCGACGGCGCGGAGCACACTTCTTCTCTGAGTCTGTCTCTTGCTCACGACTCCAGT
CCAACATCTCCAGCTTCTCACTAAAACGTTTTCTTTTTTGCTCGTGTGTCGTGTGCTCTCAACAAACCGC
TAAGGACTATAAAATATTGAATAGGTGCCAGCACTTTTTTGTTCTAGTTCCAGAAAAAGTATTTCTTGTA
TTGGATTTTCGATTGCTTCACCGTTACAGATAATTTTTCATTGTGAAAAATATCAATATATGGGGGTATT
TTGAAAAATGATATTTTCATATCGAGTTTTTTCAAAATCAGTTTGGTTTTGTTGGATATTGTTCAAAACG
CATTTTGCCCAAAAAATAAATATTGAAACTTTACAAACATTATTTGTAGCCCCGTTCCATGCCTATTCCT
ATTTTCCGTTAAAAGCCAAAAATACAAATAAAAATGAAAAATCTGTTTTTCGAACAATGGTATTTTGGTC
TCATCACACTTTTGACTCTTCTCAATTATGCTTCGAAATAGGAACGAATTCAAATTTAACTAATGGCACT
TGGGGTGCATCTTCTTTTGAAACAGAAAACTGACCTTTCACCCAAATGAAAATTACATGAGCTTGTGAAG
ATGACACAGGTCAGTAAAAAGAAAAAAGTGCGTGGGTATTTCTTTCTCCATAATTCTTGAAATTTCATTG
GAGATATTTTGAAGAGGTGGG
